Addgene plasmid #125105: pSR357.9
Purpose: Expression of narL(1-129aa)-ydfI(124-213aa) chimera under PLtetO-1, output Promoter PydfJ115
Depositing lab: Jeffrey Tabor. Depositing organization: Rice University. Publication: Rewiring bacterial two-component systems by modular DNA-binding domain swapping. Schmidl SR, Ekness F, Sofjan K, Daeffler KN, Brink KR, Landry BP, Gerhardt KP, Dyulgyarov N, Sheth RU, Tabor JJ. Nat Chem Biol. 2019 Jul;15(7):690-698. doi: 10.1038/s41589-019-0286-6. Epub 2019 May 20. PubMed 31110305.
Backbone
  Vector backbone: pProTet.E333
  Total vector size (bp): 4674
  Vector type: Bacterial Expression, Synthetic Biology
Growth in bacteria
  Bacterial resistance: Chloramphenicol, 25 μg/mL
  Growth temperature: 37°C
  Growth strain: DH5alpha
  Copy number: High Copy
Gene/Insert 1
  Gene/Insert name: narL(REC)-ydfI(DBD)129
  Species: Synthetic
  Insert size (bp): 657
Gene/Insert 2
  Gene/Insert name: sfgfp (alt name: Super folder GFP)
  Species: Synthetic
  Insert size (bp): 714
Gene/Insert 3
  Gene/Insert name: tetR
  Species: Tn10 from E. coli
  Insert size (bp): 625
  GenBank ID: NC_009133.1
Terms and licenses: Academic/Nonprofit Terms; Industry Terms: Not Available to Industry
How to cite: pSR357.9 was a gift from Jeffrey Tabor (Addgene plasmid # 125105 ; http://n2t.net/addgene:125105 ; RRID:Addgene_125105)
