[The description below was written by a language model from this plasmid's Addgene catalogue record and pLannotate feature annotations shown in this document.]
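Description:
pSR357.9 is a 4.7 kb bacterial expression and synthetic-biology plasmid built on the pProTet.E333 backbone. It replicates in E. coli from a high-copy ColE1/pUC-type origin and is selected with chloramphenicol through a cat gene driven by its own promoter and followed by the lambda t0 terminator.

The plasmid carries three expression units arranged in the same orientation. The first places a synthetic chimeric response regulator under the PLtetO-1 promoter, a phage lambda PL derivative bearing tet operator sites. This chimera joins the receiver (REC) domain of NarL, residues 1–129, to the DNA-binding domain of YdfI, residues 124–213. The automated annotation labels this whole reading frame as a narL fragment, but the catalogue entry makes clear that the C-terminal portion derives from ydfI. The second unit is a superfolder GFP reporter. According to the stated purpose it is driven by the output promoter PydfJ115, which the feature table does not annotate but which presumably lies in the unannotated stretch upstream of sfgfp. The third unit expresses TetR, preceded by a fragment matching the constitutive J23119 promoter. TetR represses PLtetO-1, so a tetracycline-class inducer can be used to tune the level of the chimera. Each cassette is insulated by rrnB T1 terminators, paired with T7Te terminators after the first two.

Together these parts form a test circuit for rewiring two-component signalling by swapping DNA-binding domains. The NarL receiver domain normally responds to nitrate/nitrite signals relayed by NarX or NarQ, and here it should redirect that input to a YdfI-responsive promoter, with activity read out as sfGFP fluorescence. No sensor kinase gene appears on this plasmid.
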