Features (pLannotate 1.2.2; 15 found; start..end, strand, type, name):
    100..714     +  CDS            narL (fragment): NARL_ECOLI - Also known as frdR. Experimental evidence at protein level: Swiss-Prot protein existence level 1. This protein activates the expression of the nitrate reductase (narGHJI) and formate dehydrogenase-N (fdnGHI) operons and represses the transcription of the fumarate reductase (frdABCD) operon in response to a nitrate/nitrite induction signal transmitted by either the NarX or NarQ proteins. From Escherichia coli (strain K12).
    780..851     +  terminator     rrnB T1 terminator: transcription terminator T1 from the E. coli rrnB gene
    867..894     +  terminator     T7Te terminator: phage T7 early transcription terminator
   1151..1864    +  CDS            superfolder GFP: GFP variant that folds robustly even when fused to poorly folded proteins (Pédelacq et al., 2006)
   1891..1962    +  terminator     rrnB T1 terminator: transcription terminator T1 from the E. coli rrnB gene
   1978..2005    +  terminator     T7Te terminator: phage T7 early transcription terminator
   2012..2056    +  misc_feature   MCS (fragment): pUC18/19 multiple cloning site
   2063..2091    +  promoter       J23119 promoter (fragment): bacterial promoter (Registry of Standard Biological Parts BBa J23119)
   2126..2752    +  CDS            TetR: tetracycline repressor TetR; tetR; TetR binds to the tetracycline operator tetO to inhibit transcription. This inhibition can be relieved by adding tetracycline or doxycycline.
   2758..2844    +  terminator     rrnB T1 terminator: Escherichia coli rrnB; transcription terminator T1 from the E. coli rrnB gene
   3009..3597    -  rep_origin     ori: high-copy-number ColE1/pMB1/pBR322/pUC origin of replication
   3685..3779    -  terminator     lambda t0 terminator: transcription terminator from phage lambda
   3803..4459    -  CDS            cat: CAT_ECOLX - Experimental evidence at protein level: Swiss-Prot protein existence level 1. This enzyme is an effector of chloramphenicol resistance in bacteria. From Escherichia coli. This protein is used as a marker in many commonly used cloning vectors, such as pACYC184.
   4460..4558    -  promoter       cat promoter: promoter of the E. coli cat gene encoding chloramphenicol acetyltransferase
   4667..65      +  promoter       PLtetO-1 promoter (across the origin): modified phage lambda PL promoter with tet operator sites (Lutz and Bujard, 1997)
>Addgene plasmid #125105 | pSR357.9 | addgene full sequence | sequence record 245251 | Addgene NGS Result
GTGATAGAGATTGACATCCCTATCAGTGATAGAGATACTGAGCACATCAGCAGGACGCACTGACCTAAGG
ATTTTTTCTAGAAGAATTATATACAACAAATGAGTAATCAGGAACCGGCTACTATCCTGCTGATTGACGA
TCACCCGATGCTGCGAACTGGCGTAAAACAGCTTATCAGTATGGCACCAGATATCACCGTGGTTGGCGAA
GCGAGTAATGGCGAACAGGGTATTGAACTGGCGGAGTCTCTTGATCCCGATCTGATCCTGTTAGATCTCA
ATATGCCCGGCATGAACGGTCTGGAAACGCTGGATAAACTGCGCGAAAAGTCCCTCTCAGGGCGCATTGT
GGTATTCAGCGTCTCTAACCATGAAGAAGATGTGGTCACCGCACTGAAACGCGGCGCGGATGGCTATCTG
TTAAAAGATATGGAACCGGAAGATCTGCTGAAAGCATTGCATCAGGCAGCTGCTGGCGAAATGGTATTGC
AGCCTGATATCCTTAAACGTCTGCAAGAAATCCAATTTGAGCGGATGAAAAAGCAGCGCAATGAGACGCA
GCTGACAGAAAAGGAAGTCATTGTTCTAAAAGCAATTGCTAAAGGTCTTAAAAGCAAAGCGATTGCCTTT
GATTTGGGCGTCTCTGAGCGAACAGTAAAGTCCAGATTAACGTCCATTTACAATAAATTAGGCGCGAATT
CAAGAACTGAGGCAGTAACGATTGCCATGCAAAAAGGTATTCTGACAATAGACAACTAATAATAATCTAG
ACCAGGCATCAAATAAAACGAAAGGCTCAGTCGAAAGACTGGGCCTTTCGTTTTATCTGTTGTTTGTCGG
TGAACGCTCTCTACTAGAGTCACACTGGCTCACCTTCGGGTGGGCCTTTCTGCGTTTATAGTAAATCACT
GCATAATTCGTGTCGCTCAAGGCGCACTCCCGTTCTGGATAATGTTTTTTGCGCCGACATCATAACGGTT
CTGGCAAATATTCTGAAATGAGCTGGTTAGCTAGTCAACTGCATATTTGAAAATTGCCCAAACGTACATG
CCCGAATGTACGTTTTTTTCATTTCATTGTCAACTACAATGAGAAAGAATGTGATCAAGCAATGTGTTGA
AAGGAGATTATCAAAGAGGAGAAATACTAGATGCGTAAAGGCGAAGAGCTGTTCACTGGTGTCGTCCCTA
TTCTGGTGGAACTGGATGGTGATGTCAACGGTCATAAGTTTTCCGTGCGTGGCGAGGGTGAAGGTGACGC
AACTAATGGTAAACTGACGCTGAAGTTCATCTGTACTACTGGTAAACTGCCGGTACCTTGGCCGACTCTG
GTAACGACGCTGACTTATGGTGTTCAGTGCTTTGCTCGTTATCCGGACCATATGAAGCAGCATGACTTCT
TCAAGTCCGCCATGCCGGAAGGCTATGTGCAGGAACGCACGATTTCCTTTAAGGATGACGGCACGTACAA
AACGCGTGCGGAAGTGAAATTTGAAGGCGATACCCTGGTAAACCGCATTGAGCTGAAAGGCATTGACTTT
AAAGAAGACGGCAATATCCTGGGCCATAAGCTGGAATACAATTTTAACAGCCACAATGTTTACATCACCG
CCGATAAACAAAAAAATGGCATTAAAGCGAATTTTAAAATTCGCCACAACGTGGAGGATGGCAGCGTGCA
GCTGGCTGATCACTACCAGCAAAACACTCCAATCGGTGATGGTCCTGTTCTGCTGCCAGACAATCACTAT
CTGAGCACGCAAAGCGTTCTGTCTAAAGATCCGAACGAGAAACGCGATCATATGGTTCTGCTGGAGTTCG
TAACCGCAGCGGGCATCACGCATGGTATGGATGAACTGTACAAATGATGATAATAATCTAGACCAGGCAT
CAAATAAAACGAAAGGCTCAGTCGAAAGACTGGGCCTTTCGTTTTATCTGTTGTTTGTCGGTGAACGCTC
TCTACTAGAGTCACACTGGCTCACCTTCGGGTGGGCCTTTCTGCGTTTATAGGTACCCGTGGATCCTCTA
GAGTCGACCTGCAGGCATGCAAGCTTTTTACGGCTAGCTCAGTCCTAGGTATAGTGCTAGCCCAGCCAGA
GAAACACTCTTTAACAGGGGGTAGTATGATGTCTCGTTTAGATAAAAGTAAAGTGATTAACAGCGCATTA
GAGCTGCTTAATGAGGTCGGAATCGAAGGTTTAACAACCCGTAAACTCGCCCAGAAGCTAGGTGTAGAGC
AGCCTACATTGTATTGGCATGTAAAAAATAAGCGGGCTTTGCTCGACGCCTTAGCCATTGAGATGTTAGA
TAGGCACCATACTCACTTTTGCCCTTTAGAAGGGGAAAGCTGGCAAGATTTTTTACGTAATAACGCTAAA
AGTTTTAGATGTGCTTTACTAAGTCATCGCGATGGAGCAAAAGTACATTTAGGTACACGGCCTACAGAAA
AACAGTATGAAACTCTCGAAAATCAATTAGCCTTTTTATGCCAACAAGGTTTTTCACTAGAGAATGCATT
ATATGCACTCAGCGCAGTGGGGCATTTTACTTTAGGTTGCGTATTGGAAGATCAAGAGCATCAAGTCGCT
AAAGAAGAAAGGGAAACACCTACTACTGATAGTATGCCGCCATTATTACGACAAGCTATCGAATTATTTG
ATCACCAAGGTGCAGAGCCAGCCTTCTTATTCGGCCTTGAATTGATCATATGCGGATTAGAAAAACAACT
TAAATGTGAAAGTGGGTCTTAAGGCATCAAATAAAACGAAAGGCTCAGTCGAAAGACTGGGCCTTTCGTT
TTATCTGTTGTTTGTCGGTGAACGCTCTCCTGAGTAGGACAAATCCGCCGCCCTAGACCTAGGGCGTTCG
GCTGCGGCGAGCGGTATCAGCTCACTCAAAGGCGGTAATACGGTTATCCACAGAATCAGGGGATAACGCA
TGCAAGAACATGTGAGCAAAAGGCCAGCAAAAGGCCAGGAACCGTAAAAAGGCCGCGTTGCTGGCGTTTT
TCCATAGGCTCCGCCCCCCTGACGAGCATCACAAAAATCGACGCTCAAGTCAGAGGTGGCGAAACCCGAC
AGGACTATAAAGATACCAGGCGTTTCCCCCTGGAAGCTCCCTCGTGCGCTCTCCTGTTCCGACCCTGCCG
CTTACCGGATACCTGTCCGCCTTTCTCCCTTCGGGAAGCGTGGCGCTTTCTCATAGCTCACGCTGTAGGT
ATCTCAGTTCGGTGTAGGTCGTTCGCTCCAAGCTGGGCTGTGTGCACGAACCCCCCGTTCAGCCCGACCG
CTGCGCCTTATCCGGTAACTATCGTCTTGAGTCCAACCCGGTAAGACACGACTTATCGCCACTGGCAGCA
GCCACTGGTAACAGGATTAGCAGAGCGAGGTATGTAGGCGGTGCTACAGAGTTCTTGAAGTGGTGGCCTA
ACTACGGCTACACTAGAAGGACAGTATTTGGTATCTGCGCTCTGCTGAAGCCAGTTACCTTCGGAAAAAG
AGTTGGTAGCTCTTGATCCGGCAAACAAACCACCGCTGGTAGCGGTGGTTTTTTTGTTTGCAAGCAGCAG
ATTACGCGCAGAAAAAAAGGATCTCAAGAAGATCCTTTGATCTTTTCTACGGGGTCTGACGCTCAGTGGA
ACGAAAACTCACGTTAAGGGATTTTGGTCATGACTAGTGCTTGGATTCTCACCAATAAAAAACGCCCGGC
GGCAACCGAGCGTTCTGAACAAATCCAGATGGAGTTCTGAGGTCATTACTGGATCTATCAACAGGAGTCC
AAGCGAGCTCGATATCAAATTACGCCCCGCCCTGCCACTCATCGCAGTACTGTTGTAATTCATTAAGCAT
TCTGCCGACATGGAAGCCATCACAAACGGCATGATGAACCTGAATCGCCAGCGGCATCAGCACCTTGTCG
CCTTGCGTATAATATTTGCCCATGGTGAAAACGGGGGCGAAGAAGTTGTCCATATTGGCCACGTTTAAAT
CAAAACTGGTGAAACTCACCCAGGGATTGGCTGAGACGAAAAACATATTCTCAATAAACCCTTTAGGGAA
ATAGGCCAGGTTTTCACCATAACACGCCACATCTTGCGAATATATGTGTAGAAACTGCCGGAAATCGTCG
TGGTATTCACTCCAGAGCGATGAAAACGTTTCAGTTTGCTCATGGAAAACGGTGTAACAAGGGTGAACAC
TATCCCATATCACCAGCTCACCGTCTTTCATTGCCATACGAAATTCCGGATGAGCATTCATCAGGCGGGC
AAGAATGTGAATAAAGGCCGGATAAAACTTGTGCTTATTTTTCTTTACGGTCTTTAAAAAGGCCGTAATA
TCCAGCTGAACGGTCTGGTTATAGGTACATTGAGCAACTGACTGAAATGCCTCAAAATGTTCTTTACGAT
GCCATTGGGATATATCAACGGTGGTATATCCAGTGATTTTTTTCTCCATTTTAGCTTCCTTAGCTCCTGA
AAATCTCGATAACTCAAAAAATACGACCGGTAGTGATCTTATTTCATTATGGTGAAAGTTGGAACCTCTT
ACGGGCCGGCCAACGTCTCATTTTCGCCAGATATCGACGTCTAAGAAACCATTATTATCATGACATTAAC
CTATAAAAATAGGCGTATCACGAGGCCCTTTCGTCTTCACCTCGAGTCCCTATCA
